Addgene plasmid #86639: pmCherry-EGFP
Purpose: Expresses mCherry-eGFP tandem (cytoplasmic)
Depositing lab: Thomas Leonard & Ivan Yudushkin. Depositing organization: Medical University of Vienna. Publication: PI(3,4,5)P3 Engagement Restricts Akt Activity to Cellular Membranes. Ebner M, Lucic I, Leonard TA, Yudushkin I. Mol Cell. 2017 Feb 2;65(3):416-431.e6. doi: 10.1016/j.molcel.2016.12.028. PubMed 28157504.
Backbone
  Vector backbone: pEGFP-N1
  Backbone size w/o insert (bp): 3958
  Total vector size (bp): 5437
  Vector type: Mammalian Expression
Growth in bacteria
  Bacterial resistance: Kanamycin, 50 μg/mL
  Growth temperature: 37°C
  Growth strain: DH5alpha
  Copy number: High Copy
Gene/Insert
  Gene/Insert name: mCherry-EGFP
  Insert size (bp): 1479
  Tag / fusion protein: mCherry-EGFP (N terminal on backbone)
Terms and licenses: Academic/Nonprofit Terms; Industry Terms: Not Available to Industry
How to cite: pmCherry-EGFP was a gift from Thomas Leonard & Ivan Yudushkin (Addgene plasmid # 86639 ; http://n2t.net/addgene:86639 ; RRID:Addgene_86639)
