[The description below was written by a language model from this plasmid's Addgene catalogue record and pLannotate feature annotations shown in this document.]
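Description:
pmCherry-EGFP is a 5,437 bp mammalian expression plasmid built on the pEGFP-N1 backbone that produces a tandem fusion of the red fluorescent protein mCherry and the green fluorescent protein EGFP. No targeting signal is recorded, so the fusion localises to the cytoplasm. The human cytomegalovirus immediate early enhancer and promoter drive the open reading frame. mCherry sits upstream and is joined to EGFP across a short remnant of the multiple cloning site that acts as the linker. Transcripts are terminated by the SV40 polyadenylation signal. The roughly 1.5 kb insert corresponds to this two-fluorophore unit.

In bacteria the plasmid is maintained at high copy number through a ColE1/pUC-type origin and selected with kanamycin. The NeoR/KanR aminoglycoside phosphotransferase gene has a dual promoter arrangement typical of this vector family. A bacterial bla-type promoter provides kanamycin resistance in E. coli, and the SV40 enhancer/early promoter, paired with an HSV TK polyadenylation signal, allows G418 selection of stably transfected mammalian cells. An f1 origin is also present, which permits single-stranded DNA production. The short annotated fragments of SV40 large T antigen, ble and the bGH poly(A) signal appear to be backbone remnants or partial sequence matches rather than functional elements.

The record gives the purpose only as expression of the cytoplasmic mCherry-EGFP tandem. Covalently linked donor–acceptor pairs of this kind are commonly used as fixed-stoichiometry references or positive controls in two-colour and FRET-based imaging. The associated publication concerns Akt activity at cellular membranes, but the specific role of this construct in that work is not stated in the record.
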