Features (pLannotate 1.2.2; 16 found; start..end, strand, type, name):
     61..364     +  enhancer       CMV enhancer: human cytomegalovirus immediate early enhancer
    365..568     +  promoter       CMV promoter: human cytomegalovirus (CMV) immediate early promoter
    591..619     +  misc_feature   MCS (fragment): multiple cloning site
    624..1331    +  CDS            mCherry: mCherry is a basic (constitutively fluorescent) red fluorescent protein published in 2004, derived from Discosoma sp.. It is reported to be a very rapidly-maturing monomer with low acid sensitivity.
   1349..1375    +  misc_feature   MCS (fragment): multiple cloning site
   1384..2102    +  CDS            EGFP (fragment): the original enhanced GFP (Yang et al., 1996) mammalian codon-optimized
   2119..2202    +  CDS            large T antigen (fragment): large T antigen from SV40 (simian virus 40)
   2225..2346    +  polyA_signal   SV40 poly(A) signal: SV40 polyadenylation signal
   2380..2808    -  rep_origin     f1 ori (sequence partly withheld): f1 bacteriophage origin of replication; arrow indicates direction of (+) strand synthesis
   2835..2939    +  promoter       AmpR promoter: bla
   2941..3298    +  promoter       SV40 promoter: SV40 enhancer and early promoter
   3333..4127    +  CDS            NeoR/KanR: aminoglycoside phosphotransferase from Tn5; aph(3')-II (or nptII); confers resistance to neomycin, kanamycin, and G418 (Geneticin®)
   4148..4300    +  CDS            ble (fragment): BLE_KLEPN - Experimental evidence at protein level: Swiss-Prot protein existence level 1. Binding protein with a strong affinity to the bleomycin family of antibiotics. Binds to CL990; an antimitotic-antibiotic compound. From Klebsiella pneumoniae.
   4359..4406    +  polyA_signal   HSV TK poly(A) signal: herpes simplex virus thymidine kinase polyadenylation signal (Cole and Stacy, 1985)
   4497..4513    -  polyA_signal   bGH poly(A) signal (fragment): bovine growth hormone polyadenylation signal
   4735..5323    +  rep_origin     ori: high-copy-number ColE1/pMB1/pBR322/pUC origin of replication
>Addgene plasmid #86639 | pmCherry-EGFP | depositor full sequence | sequence record 169942 | pmCherry-EGFP sequence 5437 bps
TAGTTATTAATAGTAATCAATTACGGGGTCATTAGTTCATAGCCCATATATGGAGTTCCGCGTTACATAA
CTTACGGTAAATGGCCCGCCTGGCTGACCGCCCAACGACCCCCGCCCATTGACGTCAATAATGACGTATG
TTCCCATAGTAACGCCAATAGGGACTTTCCATTGACGTCAATGGGTGGAGTATTTACGGTAAACTGCCCA
CTTGGCAGTACATCAAGTGTATCATATGCCAAGTACGCCCCCTATTGACGTCAATGACGGTAAATGGCCC
GCCTGGCATTATGCCCAGTACATGACCTTATGGGACTTTCCTACTTGGCAGTACATCTACGTATTAGTCA
TCGCTATTACCATGGTGATGCGGTTTTGGCAGTACATCAATGGGCGTGGATAGCGGTTTGACTCACGGGG
ATTTCCAAGTCTCCACCCCATTGACGTCAATGGGAGTTTGTTTTGGCACCAAAATCAACGGGACTTTCCA
AAATGTCGTAACAACTCCGCCCCATTGACGCAAATGGGCGGTAGGCGTGTACGGTGGGAGGTCTATATAA
GCAGAGCTGGTTTAGTGAACCGTCAGATCCGCTAGCGCTACCGGACTCAGATCTCGAGCCACCATGGTGA
GCAAGGGCGAGGAGGATAACATGGCCATCATCAAGGAGTTCATGCGCTTCAAGGTGCACATGGAGGGCTC
CGTGAACGGCCACGAGTTCGAGATCGAGGGCGAGGGCGAGGGCCGCCCCTACGAGGGCACCCAGACCGCC
AAGCTGAAGGTGACCAAGGGTGGCCCCCTGCCCTTCGCCTGGGACATCCTGTCCCCTCAGTTCATGTACG
GCTCCAAGGCCTACGTGAAGCACCCCGCCGACATCCCCGACTACTTGAAGCTGTCCTTCCCCGAGGGCTT
CAAGTGGGAGCGCGTGATGAACTTCGAGGACGGCGGCGTGGTGACCGTGACCCAGGACTCCTCCCTGCAG
GACGGCGAGTTCATCTACAAGGTGAAGCTGCGCGGCACCAACTTCCCCTCCGACGGCCCCGTAATGCAGA
AGAAGACCATGGGCTGGGAGGCCTCCTCCGAGCGGATGTACCCCGAGGACGGCGCCCTGAAGGGCGAGAT
CAAGCAGAGGCTGAAGCTGAAGGACGGCGGCCACTACGACGCTGAGGTCAAGACCACCTACAAGGCCAAG
AAGCCCGTGCAGCTGCCCGGCGCCTACAACGTCAACATCAAGTTGGACATCACCTCCCACAACGAGGACT
ACACCATCGTGGAACAGTACGAACGCGCCGAGGGCCGCCACTCCACCGGCGGCATGGACGAGCTGTACAA
GCACCGGTCGCAACCTTGGGTACCGCGGGCCCGGGATCCACCGGTCGCAACCTTGGTGAGCAAGGGCGAG
GAGCTGTTCACCGGGGTGGTGCCCATCCTGGTCGAGCTGGACGGCGACGTAAACGGCCACAAGTTCAGCG
TGTCCGGCGAGGGCGAGGGCGATGCCACCTACGGCAAGCTGACCCTGAAGTTCATCTGCACCACCGGCAA
GCTGCCCGTGCCCTGGCCCACCCTCGTGACCACCCTGACCTACGGCGTGCAGTGCTTCAGCCGCTACCCC
GACCACATGAAGCAGCACGACTTCTTCAAGTCCGCCATGCCCGAAGGCTACGTCCAGGAGCGCACCATCT
TCTTCAAGGACGACGGCAACTACAAGACCCGCGCCGAGGTGAAGTTCGAGGGCGACACCCTGGTGAACCG
CATCGAGCTGAAGGGCATCGACTTCAAGGAGGACGGCAACATCCTGGGGCACAAGCTGGAGTACAACTAC
AACAGCCACAACGTCTATATCATGGCCGACAAGCAGAAGAACGGCATCAAGGTGAACTTCAAGATCCGCC
ACAACATCGAGGACGGCAGCGTGCAGCTCGCCGACCACTACCAGCAGAACACCCCCATCGGCGACGGCCC
CGTGCTGCTGCCCGACAACCACTACCTGAGCACCCAGTCCGCCCTGAGCAAAGACCCCAACGAGAAGCGC
GATCACATGGTCCTGCTGGAGTTCGTGACCGCCGCCGGGATCACTCTCGGCATGGACGAGCTGTACAAGT
AAAGCGGCCGCGACTCTAGATCATAATCAGCCATACCACATTTGTAGAGGTTTTACTTGCTTTAAAAAAC
CTCCCACACCTCCCCCTGAACCTGAAACATAAAATGAATGCAATTGTTGTTGTTAACTTGTTTATTGCAG
CTTATAATGGTTACAAATAAAGCAATAGCATCACAAATTTCACAAATAAAGCATTTTTTTCACTGCATTC
TAGTTGTGGTTTGTCCAAACTCATCAATGTATCTTAAGGCGTAAATTGTAAGCGTTAATATTTTGTTAAA
ATTCGCGTTAAATTTTTGTTAAATCAGCTCATTTTTTAACCAATAGGCCGAAATCGGCAAAATCCCTTAT
AAATCAAAAGAATAGACCGAGATAGGGT
[37 nt withheld, positions 2479-2515]
AAAGAACGTGGACTCCAACGTCAAAGG
[49 nt withheld, positions 2543-2591]
T
[91 nt withheld, positions 2593-2683]
G
[124 nt withheld, positions 2685-2808]
CAGGTGGCACTTTTCGGGGAAATGTGCGCGGAACCCCTATTTGTTTATTTTTCTAAATACATTCAAATAT
GTATCCGCTCATGAGACAATAACCCTGATAAATGCTTCAATAATATTGAAAAAGGAAGAGTCCTGAGGCG
GAAAGAACCAGCTGTGGAATGTGTGTCAGTTAGGGTGTGGAAAGTCCCCAGGCTCCCCAGCAGGCAGAAG
TATGCAAAGCATGCATCTCAATTAGTCAGCAACCAGGTGTGGAAAGTCCCCAGGCTCCCCAGCAGGCAGA
AGTATGCAAAGCATGCATCTCAATTAGTCAGCAACCATAGTCCCGCCCCTAACTCCGCCCATCCCGCCCC
TAACTCCGCCCAGTTCCGCCCATTCTCCGCCCCATGGCTGACTAATTTTTTTTATTTATGCAGAGGCCGA
GGCCGCCTCGGCCTCTGAGCTATTCCAGAAGTAGTGAGGAGGCTTTTTTGGAGGCCTAGGCTTTTGCAAA
GATCGATCAAGAGACAGGATGAGGATCGTTTCGCATGATTGAACAAGATGGATTGCACGCAGGTTCTCCG
GCCGCTTGGGTGGAGAGGCTATTCGGCTATGACTGGGCACAACAGACAATCGGCTGCTCTGATGCCGCCG
TGTTCCGGCTGTCAGCGCAGGGGCGCCCGGTTCTTTTTGTCAAGACCGACCTGTCCGGTGCCCTGAATGA
ACTGCAAGACGAGGCAGCGCGGCTATCGTGGCTGGCCACGACGGGCGTTCCTTGCGCAGCTGTGCTCGAC
GTTGTCACTGAAGCGGGAAGGGACTGGCTGCTATTGGGCGAAGTGCCGGGGCAGGATCTCCTGTCATCTC
ACCTTGCTCCTGCCGAGAAAGTATCCATCATGGCTGATGCAATGCGGCGGCTGCATACGCTTGATCCGGC
TACCTGCCCATTCGACCACCAAGCGAAACATCGCATCGAGCGAGCACGTACTCGGATGGAAGCCGGTCTT
GTCGATCAGGATGATCTGGACGAAGAGCATCAGGGGCTCGCGCCAGCCGAACTGTTCGCCAGGCTCAAGG
CGAGCATGCCCGACGGCGAGGATCTCGTCGTGACCCATGGCGATGCCTGCTTGCCGAATATCATGGTGGA
AAATGGCCGCTTTTCTGGATTCATCGACTGTGGCCGGCTGGGTGTGGCGGACCGCTATCAGGACATAGCG
TTGGCTACCCGTGATATTGCTGAAGAGCTTGGCGGCGAATGGGCTGACCGCTTCCTCGTGCTTTACGGTA
TCGCCGCTCCCGATTCGCAGCGCATCGCCTTCTATCGCCTTCTTGACGAGTTCTTCTGAGCGGGACTCTG
GGGTTCGAAATGACCGACCAAGCGACGCCCAACCTGCCATCACGAGATTTCGATTCCACCGCCGCCTTCT
ATGAAAGGTTGGGCTTCGGAATCGTTTTCCGGGACGCCGGCTGGATGATCCTCCAGCGCGGGGATCTCAT
GCTGGAGTTCTTCGCCCACCCTAGGGGGAGGCTAACTGAAACACGGAAGGAGACAATACCGGAAGGAACC
CGCGCTATGACGGCAATAAAAAGACAGAATAAAACGCACGGTGTTGGGTCGTTTGTTCATAAACGCGGGG
TTCGGTCCCAGGGCTGGCACTCTGTCGATACCCCACCGAGACCCCATTGGGGCCAATACGCCCGCGTTTC
TTCCTTTTCCCCACCCCACCCCCCAAGTTCGGGTGAAGGCCCAGGGCTCGCAGCCAACGTCGGGGCGGCA
GGCCCTGCCATAGCCTCAGGTTACTCATATATACTTTAGATTGATTTAAAACTTCATTTTTAATTTAAAA
GGATCTAGGTGAAGATCCTTTTTGATAATCTCATGACCAAAATCCCTTAACGTGAGTTTTCGTTCCACTG
AGCGTCAGACCCCGTAGAAAAGATCAAAGGATCTTCTTGAGATCCTTTTTTTCTGCGCGTAATCTGCTGC
TTGCAAACAAAAAAACCACCGCTACCAGCGGTGGTTTGTTTGCCGGATCAAGAGCTACCAACTCTTTTTC
CGAAGGTAACTGGCTTCAGCAGAGCGCAGATACCAAATACTGTCCTTCTAGTGTAGCCGTAGTTAGGCCA
CCACTTCAAGAACTCTGTAGCACCGCCTACATACCTCGCTCTGCTAATCCTGTTACCAGTGGCTGCTGCC
AGTGGCGATAAGTCGTGTCTTACCGGGTTGGACTCAAGACGATAGTTACCGGATAAGGCGCAGCGGTCGG
GCTGAACGGGGGGTTCGTGCACACAGCCCAGCTTGGAGCGAACGACCTACACCGAACTGAGATACCTACA
GCGTGAGCTATGAGAAAGCGCCACGCTTCCCGAAGGGAGAAAGGCGGACAGGTATCCGGTAAGCGGCAGG
GTCGGAACAGGAGAGCGCACGAGGGAGCTTCCAGGGGGAAACGCCTGGTATCTTTATAGTCCTGTCGGGT
TTCGCCACCTCTGACTTGAGCGTCGATTTTTGTGATGCTCGTCAGGGGGGCGGAGCCTATGGAAAAACGC
CAGCAACGCGGCCTTTTTACGGTTCCTGGCCTTTTGCTGGCCTTTTGCTCACATGTTCTTTCCTGCGTTA
TCCCCTGATTCTGTGGATAACCGTATTACCGCCATGCAT
